Addgene plasmid #204622: pPV-EF1α-mRxxFP1(DMDex55_10)-iP-A
Purpose: Single-strand annealing (SSA) vector for monitoring crRNA(DMDex55)'s activity. DMD intron 55 region (downstream of exon 55). Puromycin selectable.
Depositing lab: Akitsu Hotta. Depositing organization: Kyoto University, Center for iPS Cell Research and Application. Publication: Dual CRISPR-Cas3 system for inducing multi-exon skipping in DMD patient-derived iPSCs. Kita Y, Okuzaki Y, Naoe Y, Lee J, Bang U, Okawa N, Ichiki A, Jonouchi T, Sakurai H, Kojima Y, Hotta A. Stem Cell Reports. 2023 Sep 12;18(9):1753-1765. doi: 10.1016/j.stemcr.2023.07.007. Epub 2023 Aug 24. PubMed 37625413.
Backbone
  Vector backbone: pPV
  Backbone size w/o insert (bp): 6200
  Vector type: Mammalian Expression
  Selectable markers: Puromycin
Growth in bacteria
  Bacterial resistance: Ampicillin, 100 μg/mL
  Growth temperature: 37°C
  Growth strain: DH5alpha
  Copy number: High Copy
Gene/Insert
  Gene/Insert name: mRFP1
  Species: Synthetic
  Insert size (bp): 2100
  Promoter: EF1a
  Cloning method: Ligation Independent Cloning
  Sequencing primers: 5′ GGGTCTCTGTCGAGCccaactatacataacaaaactccataatag; 3′ AGGTCTCACGGTAGCgcaacaactcaccccattgttgg
Terms and licenses: Academic/Nonprofit Terms; Industry Terms: Not Available to Industry
How to cite: pPV-EF1α-mRxxFP1(DMDex55_10)-iP-A was a gift from Akitsu Hotta (Addgene plasmid # 204622 ; http://n2t.net/addgene:204622 ; RRID:Addgene_204622)
