[The description below was written by a language model from this plasmid's Addgene catalogue record and pLannotate feature annotations shown in this document.]
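Description:
pPV-EF1α-mRxxFP1(DMDex55_10)-iP-A is a mammalian expression plasmid of about 8.3 kb, built on the pPV backbone, that serves as a single-strand annealing (SSA) reporter for measuring the activity of a CRISPR crRNA directed at the human DMD locus. It is propagated in E. coli through a high-copy ColE1/pUC-type origin with ampicillin selection from the bla gene and its native promoter.

The expression unit is driven by the constitutive human EF-1α promoter. Downstream, between Gateway attB1 and attB2 sites, the annotation shows two separate fragments of the monomeric red fluorescent protein mRFP1 rather than one intact coding sequence, with roughly a kilobase of unannotated sequence between them. According to the catalogue entry, this corresponds to the inserted target region from DMD intron 55, just downstream of exon 55, although the feature table does not label it. Together the two fragments are longer than a single mRFP1 coding sequence, which fits the usual SSA design of a split reporter whose halves share a repeated segment. In that design the interrupted gene gives no functional red fluorescence until a nuclease cuts or degrades the intervening target. Annealing of the repeats then restores an intact mRFP1, so fluorescence reports crRNA activity.

After attB2, an EMCV IRES links a puromycin N-acetyltransferase gene to the same transcript, allowing puromycin selection of transfected cells regardless of reporter status. The transcript ends in a rabbit β-globin polyadenylation signal. The plasmid was deposited in connection with work using a dual CRISPR-Cas3 system to induce multi-exon skipping in DMD patient-derived iPSCs. Short hits to SV40 small t antigen, lacI and a β-globin coding sequence appear to be backbone or 3′ UTR remnants.
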