Features (pLannotate 1.2.2; 15 found; start..end, strand, type, name):
    505..571     +  CDS            small t antigen (fragment): SV40 (simian virus 40) small t antigen
    578..1756    +  promoter       EF-1α promoter: strong constitutive promoter for human elongation factor EF-1α
   1779..1803    +  protein_bind   attB1: mutant version of attB; recombination site for the Gateway® BP reaction BP Clonase™
   1848..2393    +  CDS            mRFP1 (fragment): mRFP1 is a basic (constitutively fluorescent) red fluorescent protein published in 2002, derived from Discosoma sp.. It is reported to be a somewhat slowly-maturing monomer with low acid sensitivity.
   3477..3943    +  CDS            mRFP1 (fragment): monomeric derivative of DsRed (Campbell et al., 2002) mammalian codon-optimized
   3953..3969    -  misc_feature   MCS (fragment): pBluescript multiple cloning site
   3973..3997    -  protein_bind   attB2: mutant version of attB; recombination site for the Gateway® BP reaction BP Clonase™
   4150..4612    +  misc_feature   IRES: internal ribosome entry site (IRES) of the encephalomyocarditis virus (EMCV)
   4626..5225    +  CDS            PuroR: puromycin N-acetyltransferase; pac from Streptomyces alboniger; confers resistance to puromycin
   5333..5407    +  CDS            HBB (fragment): HBB_PONPY - Experimental evidence at transcript level: Swiss-Prot protein existence level 2. Involved in oxygen transport from the lung to the various peripheral tissues. From Pongo pygmaeus (Bornean orangutan).
   5478..5533    +  polyA_signal   β-globin poly(A) signal: rabbit β-globin polyadenylation signal (Gil and Proudfoot, 1987)
   6295..6351    -  CDS            lacI (fragment): lac repressor; lacI; The lac repressor binds to the lac operator to inhibit transcription in E. coli. This inhibition can be relieved by adding lactose or isopropyl-β-D-thiogalactopyranoside (IPTG).
   6534..7122    -  rep_origin     ori: high-copy-number ColE1/pMB1/pBR322/pUC origin of replication
   7293..8153    -  CDS            AmpR: β-lactamase; bla; confers resistance to ampicillin, carbenicillin, and related antibiotics
   8154..8258    -  promoter       AmpR promoter: bla
>Addgene plasmid #204622 | pPV-EF1α-mRxxFP1(DMDex55_10)-iP-A | addgene full sequence | sequence record 404741 | Addgene NGS Result
GAAAAGTGCCACCTGACGTCATCTGTTAACATTATACGCGTTTAACCCTAGAAAGATAATCATATTGTGA
CGTACGTTAAAGATAATCATGCGTAAAATTGACGCATGTGTTTTATCGGTCTGTATATCGAGGTTTATTT
ATTAATTTGAATAGATATTAAGTTTTATTATATTTACACTTACATACTAATAATAAATTCAACAAACAAT
TTATTTATGTTTATTTATTTATTAAAAAAAAACAAAAACTCAAAATTTCTTCTATAAAGTAACAAAACTT
TTAAACATTCTCTCTTTTACAAAAATAAACTTATTTTGTACTTTAAAAACAGTCATGTTGTATTATAAAA
TAAGTAATTAGCTTAACCTATACATAATAGAAACAAATTATACTTATTAGTCAGTCAGAAACAACTTTGG
CACATATCAATATTATGCTCTGCTAGCGTTTAAACCCGGGCGATCGCTCTAGACTAGTGCGGCCGCTGCA
GAAGCTTTGCAAAGATGGATAAAGTTTTAAACAGAGAGGAATCTTTGCAGCTAATGGACCTTCTAGGTCT
TGAAAGGAGTGGGAATTGGCTCCGGTGCCCGTCAGTGGGCAGAGCGCACATCGCCCACAGTCCCCGAGAA
GTTGGGGGGAGGGGTCGGCAATTGAACCGGTGCCTAGAGAAGGTGGCGCGGGGTAAACTGGGAAAGTGAT
GTCGTGTACTGGCTCCGCCTTTTTCCCGAGGGTGGGGGAGAACCGTATATAAGTGCAGTAGTCGCCGTGA
ACGTTCTTTTTCGCAACGGGTTTGCCGCCAGAACACAGGTAAGTGCCGTGTGTGGTTCCCGCGGGCCTGG
CCTCTTTACGGGTTATGGCCCTTGCGTGCCTTGAATTACTTCCACCTGGCTGCAGTACGTGATTCTTGAT
CCCGAGCTTCGGGTTGGAAGTGGGTGGGAGAGTTCGAGGCCTTGCGCTTAAGGAGCCCCTTCGCCTCGTG
CTTGAGTTGAGGCCTGGCCTGGGCGCTGGGGCCGCCGCGTGCGAATCTGGTGGCACCTTCGCGCCTGTCT
CGCTGCTTTCGATAAGTCTCTAGCCATTTAAAATTTTTGATGACCTGCTGCGACGCTTTTTTTCTGGCAA
GATAGTCTTGTAAATGCGGGCCAAGATCTGCACACTGGTATTTCGGTTTTTGGGGCCGCGGGCGGCGACG
GGGCCCGTGCGTCCCAGCGCACATGTTCGGCGAGGCGGGGCCTGCGAGCGCGGCCACCGAGAATCGGACG
GGGGTAGTCTCAAGCTGGCCGGCCTGCTCTGGTGCCTGGCCTCGCGCCGCCGTGTATCGCCCCGCCCTGG
GCGGCAAGGCTGGCCCGGTCGGCACCAGTTGCGTGAGCGGAAAGATGGCCGCTTCCCGGCCCTGCTGCAG
GGAGCTCAAAATGGAGGACGCGGCGCTCGGGAGAGCGGGCGGGTGAGTCACCCACACAAAGGAAAAGGGC
CTTTCCGTCCTCAGCCGTCGCTTCATGTGACTCCACGGAGTACCGGGCGCCGTCCAGGCACCTCGATTAG
TTCTCGAGCTTTTGGAGTACGTCGTCTTTAGGTTGGGGGGAGGGGTTTTATGCGATGGAGTTTCCCCACA
CTGAGTGGGTGGAGACTGAAGTTAGGCCAGCTTGGCACTTGATGTAATTCTCCTTGGAATTTGCCCTTTT
TGAGTTTGGATCTTGGTTCATTCTCAAGCCTCAGACAGTGGTTCAAAGTTTTTTTCTTCCATTTCAGGTG
TCGTGAGGAATTAGCGGTGGCGGCCATCACAAGTTTGTACAAAAAAGCAGGCTGGCGCCGGAACCAATTC
AGTCGACTGGATCCACCGGTCGCCACCATGGCCTCCTCCGAGGACGTCATCAAGGAGTTCATGCGCTTCA
AGGTGCGCATGGAGGGCTCCGTGAACGGCCACGAGTTCGAGATCGAGGGCGAGGGCGAGGGCCGCCCCTA
CGAGGGCACCCAGACCGCCAAGCTGAAGGTGACCAAGGGCGGCCCCCTGCCCTTCGCCTGGGACATCCTG
TCCCCTCAGTTCCAGTACGGCTCCAAGGCCTACGTGAAGCACCCCGCCGACATCCCCGACTACTTGAAGC
TGTCCTTCCCCGAGGGCTTCAAGTGGGAGCGCGTGATGAACTTCGAGGACGGCGGCGTGGTGACCGTGAC
CCAGGACTCCTCCCTGCAGGACGGCGAGTTCATCTACAAGGTGAAGCTGCGCGGCACCAACTTCCCCTCC
GACGGCCCCGTAATGCAGAAGAAGACCATGGGCTGGGAGGCCTCCACCGAGCGGATGTACCCCGAGGACG
GCGCCCTGAAGGGCGAGATCAAGATGAGGCTGAAGCTGAAGGACGGCGGCCACTACGACGCCGAGGTCAA
GACCACCTACATGGTAGGGTCTCTGTCGAGCCCAACTATACATAACAAAACTCCATAATAGTTCAGGAAA
ATTATATCAGGTATTGAGAATAAACTTTAAGAGCCTCCTTGTACTACAGAATATGATTCTCACCAAGACT
TCATTTAAACAAAACTACCCCACGTTCTGTTTTCACTGTTTATGCATATGGAACTTTATGGAAATAATTT
TTGTTTCTAGGAAAAACAATTGTCTGAAAATTGTTTGATCATTAACTACGACAAATTCAGCCATCTCATT
CTTATTTTCACAGATCATGTTAGGAAGAAAGCTACAAAATGCCAGATTAACATTTCAAAACATATTTGAA
AGTAATGAAGGGAAACTGATTCAGTTAGCAACGCTAAATAAAACAGACAATTCATACAGATGCTTTCCCT
GTAAAATATTAAATAAACACTCAAAAATGTCAACTTTTAAAATTTAATAAACCAATCCCTAAGTTATTTC
TCTGAGCAAAGTTTCTCCTTGACCGAAGCTCTGGTTTTATATGCAAATGTTTTCCTGGTCAGAGCATGTA
CTTTTTCTAAGACGAGGGTGTTAAGTGGAATTATAAATGATGTTTCCTTCTCCCTCTGCCTCTCTCCTCC
TTGTCCAAATACCGAAATACATCAGGCTGTATAAAAGCAACTATTTTGTTTTGTCCCTGGCTTGTCAGTT
ACAAGTACAAATGCTGAGAATTGTTCAATTGGATCCACAAGAGTGCTAAAGCGGAAATGCCTGACTTACT
TGCCATTGTTTCATCAGCTCTTTTACTCCCTTGGAGTCTTCTAGGAGCCTTTCCTTACGGGTAGCATCCT
GTAGGACATTGGCAGTTGTTTCAGCTTCTGTAAGCCAGGCAAGAAACTTTTCCAGGTCCAGGGGGAACTG
TTGCAGTAATCTATGAGTTTCTTCCAAAGCAGCCTCTCGCTCACTCACCCTGCAAAGGACCAAATGTTCA
GATGCAATTATTAAATATCAGAATGGTGCACCTAGTGAACTCCATAAAAAGAGAAAGATGGAGGAACTAA
ATTGTAATATACCAACAATGGGGTGAGTTGTTGCGCTACCGTGAGACCTAGGTGAAGCACCCCGCCGACA
TCCCCGACTACTTGAAGCTGTCCTTCCCCGAGGGCTTCAAGTGGGAGCGCGTGATGAACTTCGAGGACGG
CGGCGTGGTGACCGTGACCCAGGACTCCTCCCTGCAGGACGGCGAGTTCATCTACAAGGTGAAGCTGCGC
GGCACCAACTTCCCCTCCGACGGCCCCGTAATGCAGAAGAAGACCATGGGCTGGGAGGCCTCCACCGAGC
GGATGTACCCCGAGGACGGCGCCCTGAAGGGCGAGATCAAGATGAGGCTGAAGCTGAAGGACGGCGGCCA
CTACGACGCCGAGGTCAAGACCACCTACATGGCCAAGAAGCCCGTGCAGCTGCCCGGCGCCTACAAGACC
GACATCAAGCTGGACATCACCTCCCACAACGAGGACTACACCATCGTGGAACAGTACGAGCGCGCCGAGG
GCCGCCACTCCACCGGCGCCTAATACGGCCGCTCGATAAGCTTGATATCTAGACCCAGCTTTCTTGTACA
AAGTGGTGATCTAGCTAAAACGCGGCCTCGAATCGAATTCCGCCCCCCCCCCTCTCCCTCCCCCCCCCCT
AACGTTACTGGCCGAAGCCGCTTGGAATAAGGCCGGTGTGCGTTTGTCTATATGTTATTTTCCACCATAT
TGCCGTCTTTTGGCAATGTGAGGGCCCGGAAACCTGGCCCTGTCTTCTTGACGAGCATTCCTAGGGGTCT
TTCCCCTCTCGCCAAAGGAATGCAAGGTCTGTTGAATGTCGTGAAGGAAGCAGTTCCTCTGGAAGCTTCT
TGAAGACAAACAACGTCTGTAGCGACCCTTTGCAGGCAGCGGAACCCCCCACCTGGCGACAGGTGCCTCT
GCGGCCAAAAGCCACGTGTATAAGATACACCTGCAAAGGCGGCACAACCCCAGTGCCACGTTGTGAGTTG
GATAGTTGTGGAAAGAGTCAAATGGCTCTCCTCAAGCGTATTCAACAAGGGGCTGAAGGATGCCCAGAAG
GTACCCCATTGTATGGGATCTGATCTGGGGCCTCGGTGCACATGCTTTACATGTGTTTAGTCGAGGTTAA
AAAAACGTCTAGGCCCCCCGAACCACGGGGACGTGGTTTTCCTTTGAAAAACACGATGATAATATGGCCA
CAACCATGACCGAGTACAAGCCCACGGTGCGCCTCGCCACCCGCGACGACGTCCCCAGGGCCGTACGCAC
CCTCGCCGCCGCGTTCGCCGACTACCCCGCCACGCGCCACACCGTCGATCCGGACCGCCACATCGAGCGG
GTCACCGAGCTGCAAGAACTCTTCCTCACGCGCGTCGGGCTCGACATCGGCAAGGTGTGGGTCGCGGACG
ACGGCGCCGCGGTGGCGGTCTGGACCACGCCGGAGAGCGTCGAAGCGGGGGCGGTGTTCGCCGAGATCGG
CCCGCGCATGGCCGAGTTGAGCGGTTCCCGGCTGGCCGCGCAGCAACAGATGGAAGGCCTCCTGGCGCCG
CACCGGCCCAAGGAGCCCGCGTGGTTCCTGGCCACCGTCGGCGTCTCGCCCGACCACCAGGGCAAGGGTC
TGGGCAGCGCCGTCGTGCTCCCCGGAGTGGAGGCGGCCGAGCGCGCCGGGGTGCCCGCCTTCCTGGAGAC
CTCCGCGCCCCGCAACCTCCCCTTCTACGAGCGGCTCGGCTTCACCGTCACCGCCGACGTCGAGGTGCCC
GAAGGACCGCGCACCTGGTGCATGACCCGCAAGCCCGGTGCCTGACGCCCGCCCCACGACCCGCAGCGCC
CGACCGAAAGGAGCGCACGACCCCATGCATCGATTCGAATGTACAGATCTGGATCCTAGGCTTAAGTATA
CCTCGAGTTAAATTCACTCCTCAGGTGCAGGCTGCCTATCAGAAGGTGGTGGCTGGTGTGGCCAATGCCC
TGGCTCACAAATACCACTGAGATCTTTTTCCCTCTGCCAAAAATTATGGGGACATCATGAAGCCCCTTGA
GCATCTGACTTCTGGCTAATAAAGGAAATTTATTTTCATTGCAATAGTGTGTTGGAATTTTTTGTGTCTC
TCACTCGGAAGGACATATGGGAGGGCAAATCATTTAAAACATCAGAATGAGTATTTGGTTTAGAGTTTGG
CAACATATGCCCATATGCTGGCTGCCATGAACAAAGGTTGGCTATAAAGAGGTCATCAGTATATGAAACA
GCCCCCTGCTGTCCATTCCTTATTCCATAGAAAAGCCTTGACTTGAGGTTAGATTTTTTTTATATTTTGT
TTTGTGTTATTTTTTTCTTTAACATCCCTAAAATTTTCCTTACATGTTTTACTAGCCAGATTTTTCCTCC
TCTCCTGACTACTCCCAGTCATAGCTGTCCCTCTTCTCTTATGGAGATCCCTCGACTTAATTAACCAACA
AGCTCGTCATCGCTTTGCAGAAGAGCAGAGAGGATATGCTCATCGTCTAAAGAACTACCCATTTTATTAT
ATATTAGTCACGATATCTATAACAAGAAAATATATATATAATAAGTTATCACGTAAGTAGAACATGAAAT
AACAATATAATTATCGTATGAGTTAAATCTTAAAAGTCACGTAAAAGATAATCATGCGTCATTTTGACTC
ACGCGGTCGTTATAGTTCAAAATCAGTGACACTTACCGCATTGACAAGCACGCCTCACGGGAGCTCCAAG
CGGCGACTGAGATGTCCTAAATGCACAGCGACGGATTCGCGCTATTTAGAAAGAGAGAGCAATATTTCAA
GAATGCATGCGTCAATTTTACGCAGACTATCTTTCTAGGGTTAATACGTATAATACATATGATTCAGCTG
CATTAATGAATCGGCCAACGCGCGGGGAGAGGCGGTTTGCGTATTGGGCGCTCTTCCGCTTCCTCGCTCA
CTGACTCGCTGCGCTCGGTCGTTCGGCTGCGGCGAGCGGTATCAGCTCACTCAAAGGCGGTAATACGGTT
ATCCACAGAATCAGGGGATAACGCAGGAAAGAACATGTGAGCAAAAGGCCAGCAAAAGGCCAGGAACCGT
AAAAAGGCCGCGTTGCTGGCGTTTTTCCATAGGCTCCGCCCCCCTGACGAGCATCACAAAAATCGACGCT
CAAGTCAGAGGTGGCGAAACCCGACAGGACTATAAAGATACCAGGCGTTTCCCCCTGGAAGCTCCCTCGT
GCGCTCTCCTGTTCCGACCCTGCCGCTTACCGGATACCTGTCCGCCTTTCTCCCTTCGGGAAGCGTGGCG
CTTTCTCATAGCTCACGCTGTAGGTATCTCAGTTCGGTGTAGGTCGTTCGCTCCAAGCTGGGCTGTGTGC
ACGAACCCCCCGTTCAGCCCGACCGCTGCGCCTTATCCGGTAACTATCGTCTTGAGTCCAACCCGGTAAG
ACACGACTTATCGCCACTGGCAGCAGCCACTGGTAACAGGATTAGCAGAGCGAGGTATGTAGGCGGTGCT
ACAGAGTTCTTGAAGTGGTGGCCTAACTACGGCTACACTAGAAGAACAGTATTTGGTATCTGCGCTCTGC
TGAAGCCAGTTACCTTCGGAAAAAGAGTTGGTAGCTCTTGATCCGGCAAACAAACCACCGCTGGTAGCGG
TGGTTTTTTTGTTTGCAAGCAGCAGATTACGCGCAGAAAAAAAGGATCTCAAGAAGATCCTTTGATCTTT
TCTACGGGGTCTGACGCTCAGTGGAACGAAAACTCACGTTAAGGGATTTTGGTCATGAGATTATCAAAAA
GGATCTTCACCTAGATCCTTTTAAATTAAAAATGAAGTTTTAAATCAATCTAAAGTATATATGAGTAAAC
TTGGTCTGACAGTTACCAATGCTTAATCAGTGAGGCACCTATCTCAGCGATCTGTCTATTTCGTTCATCC
ATAGTTGCCTGACTCCCCGTCGTGTAGATAACTACGATACGGGAGGGCTTACCATCTGGCCCCAGTGCTG
CAATGATACCGCGAGACCCACGCTCACCGGCTCCAGATTTATCAGCAATAAACCAGCCAGCCGGAAGGGC
CGAGCGCAGAAGTGGTCCTGCAACTTTATCCGCCTCCATCCAGTCTATTAATTGTTGCCGGGAAGCTAGA
GTAAGTAGTTCGCCAGTTAATAGTTTGCGCAACGTTGTTGCCATTGCTACAGGCATCGTGGTGTCACGCT
CGTCGTTTGGTATGGCTTCATTCAGCTCCGGTTCCCAACGATCAAGGCGAGTTACATGATCCCCCATGTT
GTGCAAAAAAGCGGTTAGCTCCTTCGGTCCTCCGATCGTTGTCAGAAGTAAGTTGGCCGCAGTGTTATCA
CTCATGGTTATGGCAGCACTGCATAATTCTCTTACTGTCATGCCATCCGTAAGATGCTTTTCTGTGACTG
GTGAGTACTCAACCAAGTCATTCTGAGAATAGTGTATGCGGCGACCGAGTTGCTCTTGCCCGGCGTCAAT
ACGGGATAATACCGCGCCACATAGCAGAACTTTAAAAGTGCTCATCATTGGAAAACGTTCTTCGGGGCGA
AAACTCTCAAGGATCTTACCGCTGTTGAGATCCAGTTCGATGTAACCCACTCGTGCACCCAACTGATCTT
CAGCATCTTTTACTTTCACCAGCGTTTCTGGGTGAGCAAAAACAGGAAGGCAAAATGCCGCAAAAAAGGG
AATAAGGGCGACACGGAAATGTTGAATACTCATACTCTTCCTTTTTCAATATTATTGAAGCATTTATCAG
GGTTATTGTCTCATGAGCGGATACATATTTGAATGTATTTAGAAAAATAAACAAATAGGGGTTCCGCGCA
CATTTCCCC
